>Addgene plasmid #80165 | 35S-sfGN155-MXMT-NosT | depositor full sequence | sequence record 150743 | 35S-sfGN155-MXMT-NosT sequence 5070 bps
CTCAGAAGACCGAGGGCTATTGAGACTTTTCAACAAAGGGTAATATCGGGAAACCTCCTCGGATTCCATT
GCCCAGCTATCTGTCACTTATCGAAAGGACAGTAGAAAAGGAAGGTGGCTCCTACAAATGCCATCATTGC
GATAAAGGAAAGGCTATCGTTCAAGATGCCTCTACCGACAGTGGTCCCAAAGATGGACCCCCACCCACGA
GGAACATCGTGGAAAAAGAAGACGTTCCAACCACGTCTTCAAAGCAAGTGGATTGATGTGATATCTCCAC
TGACGTAAGGGATGACGCACAATCCCACTATCCTTCGCAAGACCCTTCCTCTATATAAGGAAGTTCATTT
CATTTGGAGAGGACAGGCTTCTTGAGATCCTTCAACAATTACCAACAACAACAAACAACAAACAACATTA
CAATTACTATTTACAATTACAGTCGACTCTAGAGGATCCATGGTGAGCAAGGGCGAGGAGCTGTTCACCG
GGGTGGTGCCCATCCTGGTCGAGCTGGACGGCGACGTAAACGGCCACAAGTTCAGCGTGAGAGGCGAGGG
CGAGGGCGATGCCACCAACGGCAAGCTGACCCTGAAGTTCATCTGCACCACCGGCAAGCTGCCCGTGCCC
TGGCCCACCCTCGTGACCACCCTGACCTACGGCGTGCAGTGCTTCAGCCGCTACCCCGACCACATGAAGC
AGCACGACTTCTTCAAGTCCGCCATGCCCGAAGGCTACGTCCAGGAGCGCACCATCTCTTTCAAGGACGA
CGGCACTTACAAGACCCGCGCCGAGGTGAAGTTCGAGGGCGACACCCTGGTGAACCGCATCGAGCTGAAG
GGCATCGACTTCAAGGAGGACGGCAACATCCTGGGGCACAAGCTGGAGTACAACTTCAACAGCCACAACG
TCTATATCACTGCCCTGTACAAGATGGAGCTCCAAGAAGTCCTGCATATGAATGAAGGTGAAGGCGATAC
AAGCTACGCCAAGAATGCATCCTACAATCTGGCTCTTGCCAAGGTGAAACCTTTCCTTGAACAATGCATA
CGAGAATTGTTGCGGGCCAACTTGCCCAACATCAACAAGTGCATTAAAGTTGCGGATTTGGGATGCGCTT
CTGGACCAAACACACTTTTAACAGTGCGGGACATTGTGCAAAGTATTGACAAAGTTGGCCAGGAAGAGAA
GAATGAATTAGAACGTCCCACCATTCAGATTTTTCTGAATGATCTTTTCCAAAATGATTTCAATTCGGTT
TTCAAGTTGCTGCCAAGCTTCTACCGCAAACTCGAGAAAGAAAATGGACGCAAGATAGGATCGTGCCTAA
TAAGCGCAATGCCTGGCTCTTTCTACGGCAGACTCTTCCCCGAGGAGTCCATGCATTTTTTGCACTCTTG
TTACAGTGTTCATTGGTTATCTCAGGTTCCCAGCGGTTTGGTGATTGAATTGGGGATTGGTGCAAACAAA
GGGAGTATTTACTCTTCCAAAGGATGTCGTCCGCCCGTCCAGAAGGCATATTTGGATCAATTTACGAAAG
ATTTTACCACATTTCTAAGGATTCATTCGAAAGAGTTGTTTTCACGTGGCCGAATGCTCCTTACCTGCAT
TTGTAAAGTAGATGAATTCGACGAACCGAATCCCCTAGACTTACTTGACATGGCAATAAACGACTTGATT
GTTGAGGGACTTCTGGAGGAAGAAAAATTGGATAGTTTCAATATTCCATTCTTTACACCTTCAGCAGAAG
AAGTAAAGTGCATAGTTGAGGAGGAAGGTTCTTGCGAAATTTTATATCTGGAGACTTTTAAGGCCCATTA
TGATGCTGCCTTCTCTATTGATGATGATTACCCAGTAAGATCCCATGAACAAATTAAAGCAGAGTATGTG
GCATCATTAATTAGATCAGTTTACGAACCCATCCTCGCAAGTCATTTTGGAGAAGCTATTATGCCTGACT
TATTCCACAGGCTTGCGAAGCATGCAGCAAAGGTTCTCCACATGGGCAAAGGCTGCTATAATAATCTTAT
CATTTCTCTCGCCAAAAAGCCAGAGAAGTCAGACGTGTAAGCGGCCGCCCGGCTGCAGATCGTTCAAACA
TTTGGCAATAAAGTTTCTTAAGATTGAATCCTGTTGCCGGTCTTGCGATGATTATCATATAATTTCTGTT
GAATTACGTTAAGCATGTAATAATTAACATGTAATGCATGACGTTATTTATGAGATGGGTTTTTATGATT
AGAGTCCCGCAATTATACATTTAATACGCGATAGAAAACAAAATATAGCGCGCAAACTAGGATAAATTAT
CGCGCGCGGTGTCATCTATGTTACTAGATCCGATGATAAGCTGTCAAACATAGAATTCGTAATCATGGTC
ATAGCTGTTTCCTGTGTGAATTCGTAATCATGGTCATAGCTGTTTCCTGTGTGAAATTGTTATCCGCTCA
CAATTCCACACAACATACGAGCCGGAAGCATAAAGTGTAAAGCCTGGGGTGCCTAATGAGTGAGCTAACT
CACATTAATTGCGTTGCGCTCACTGCCCGCTTTCCAGTCGGGAAACCTGTCGTGCCAGCTGCATTAATGA
ATCGGCCAACGCGCGGGGAGAGGCGGTTTGCGTATTGGGCGCTCTTCCGCTTCCTCGCTCACTGACTCGC
TGCGCTCGGTCGTTCGGCTGCGGCGAGCGGTATCAGCTCACTCAAAGGCGGTAATACGGTTATCCACAGA
ATCAGGGGATAACGCAGGAAAGAACATGTGAGCAAAAGGCCAGCAAAAGGCCAGGAACCGTAAAAAGGCC
GCGTTGCTGGCGTTTTTCCATAGGCTCCGCCCCCCTGACGAGCATCACAAAAATCGACGCTCAAGTCAGA
GGTGGCGAAACCCGACAGGACTATAAAGATACCAGGCGTTTCCCCCTGGAAGCTCCCTCGTGCGCTCTCC
TGTTCCGACCCTGCCGCTTACCGGATACCTGTCCGCCTTTCTCCCTTCGGGAAGCGTGGCGCTTTCTCAT
AGCTCACGCTGTAGGTATCTCAGTTCGGTGTAGGTCGTTCGCTCCAAGCTGGGCTGTGTGCACGAACCCC
CCGTTCAGCCCGACCGCTGCGCCTTATCCGGTAACTATCGTCTTGAGTCCAACCCGGTAAGACACGACTT
ATCGCCACTGGCAGCAGCCACTGGTAACAGGATTAGCAGAGCGAGGTATGTAGGCGGTGCTACAGAGTTC
TTGAAGTGGTGGCCTAACTACGGCTACACTAGAAGAACAGTATTTGGTATCTGCGCTCTGCTGAAGCCAG
TTACCTTCGGAAAAAGAGTTGGTAGCTCTTGATCCGGCAAACAAACCACCGCTGGTAGCGGTGGTTTTTT
TGTTTGCAAGCAGCAGATTACGCGCAGAAAAAAAGGATCTCAAGAAGATCCTTTGATCTTTTCTACGGGG
TCTGACGCTCAGTGGAACGAAAACTCACGTTAAGGGATTTTGGTCATGAGATTATCAAAAAGGATCTTCA
CCTAGATCCTTTTAAATTAAAAATGAAGTTTTAAATCAATCTAAAGTATATATGAGTAAACTTGGTCTGA
CAGTTACCAATGCTTAATCAGTGAGGCACCTATCTCAGCGATCTGTCTATTTCGTTCATCCATAGTTGCC
TGACTCCCCGTCGTGTAGATAACTACGATACGGGAGGGCTTACCATCTGGCCCCAGTGCTGCAATGATAC
CGCGAGACCCACGCTCACCGGCTCCAGATTTATCAGCAATAAACCAGCCAGCCGGAAGGGCCGAGCGCAG
AAGTGGTCCTGCAACTTTATCCGCCTCCATCCAGTCTATTAATTGTTGCCGGGAAGCTAGAGTAAGTAGT
TCGCCAGTTAATAGTTTGCGCAACGTTGTTGCCATTGCTACAGGCATCGTGGTGTCACGCTCGTCGTTTG
GTATGGCTTCATTCAGCTCCGGTTCCCAACGATCAAGGCGAGTTACATGATCCCCCATGTTGTGCAAAAA
AGCGGTTAGCTCCTTCGGTCCTCCGATCGTTGTCAGAAGTAAGTTGGCCGCAGTGTTATCACTCATGGTT
ATGGCAGCACTGCATAATTCTCTTACTGTCATGCCATCCGTAAGATGCTTTTCTGTGACTGGTGAGTACT
CAACCAAGTCATTCTGAGAATAGTGTATGCGGCGACCGAGTTGCTCTTGCCCGGCGTCAATACGGGATAA
TACCGCGCCACATAGCAGAACTTTAAAAGTGCTCATCATTGGAAAACGTTCTTCGGGGCGAAAACTCTCA
AGGATCTTACCGCTGTTGAGATCCAGTTCGATGTAACCCACTCGTGCACCCAACTGATCTTCAGCATCTT
TTACTTTCACCAGCGTTTCTGGGTGAGCAAAAACAGGAAGGCAAAATGCCGCAAAAAAGGGAATAAGGGC
GACACGGAAATGTTGAATACTCATACTCTTCCTTTTTCAATATTATTGAAGCATTTATCAGGGTTATTGT
CTCATGAGCGGATACATATTTGAATGTATTTAGAAAAATAAACAAATAGGGGTTCCGCGCACATTTCCCC
GAAAAGTGCCACCTGACGTCTAAGAAACCATTATTATCATGACATTAACCTATAAAAATAGGCGTATCAC
GAGGCCCTTTCGTCTCGCGCGTTTCGGTGATGACGGTGAAAACCTCTGACACATGCAGCTCCCGGAGACG
GTCACAGCTTGTCTGTAAGCGGATGCCGGGAGCAGACAAGCCCGTCAGGGCGCGTCAGCGGGTGTTGGCG
GGTGTCGGGGCTGGCTTAACTATGCGGCATCAGAGCAGATTGTACTGAGAGTGCACCATATGCGGTGTGA
AATACCGCACAGATGCGTAAGGAGAAAATACCGCATCAGGCGCCATTCGCCATTCAGGCTGCGCAACTGT
TGGGAAGGGCGATCGGTGCGGGCCTCTTCGCTATTACGCCAGCTGGCGAAAGGGGGATGTGCTGCAAGGC
GATTAAGTTGGGTAACGCCAGGGTTTTCCCAGTCACGACGTTGTAAAACGACGGCCAGTGCCAAGCTTGC
ATGCCTGCAGGTCGATCTAGAGGATCCCCC
Features (pLannotate 1.2.2; 20 found; start..end, strand, type, name):
     21..365     +  promoter       CaMV 35S promoter: strong constitutive promoter from cauliflower mosaic virus
    317..363     +  promoter       minimal CaMV 35S promoter: minimal 35S promoter from cauliflower mosaic virus
    385..440     +  misc_feature   TMV Ω: translational enhancer from the tobacco mosaic virus 5'-leader sequence (Gallie et al., 1988)
    442..459     -  misc_feature   MCS (fragment): pUC18/19 multiple cloning site
    460..924     +  CDS            SiriusGFP (fragment): SiriusGFP is a basic (constitutively fluorescent) green fluorescent protein published in 2018, derived from Aequorea victoria. It has moderate acid sensitivity.
    934..2067    +  CDS            MXMT1: MXMT1_COFAR - Also known as CTS1 From Coffea arabica (Arabian coffee).
   2088..2340    +  terminator     NOS terminator: nopaline synthase terminator and poly(A) signal
   2341..2357    -  promoter       tet promoter (fragment): E. coli promoter for tetracycline efflux protein gene
   2396..2417    -  CDS            lacZα (fragment): LacZα fragment of β-galactosidase; lacZ fragment
   2437..2453    -  protein_bind   lac operator: The lac repressor binds to the lac operator to inhibit transcription in E. coli. This inhibition can be relieved by adding lactose or isopropyl-β-D-thiogalactopyranoside (IPTG). lac repressor encoded by lacI
   2461..2491    -  promoter       lac promoter: promoter for the E. coli lac operon
   2506..2527    -  protein_bind   CAP binding site: CAP binding activates transcription in the presence of cAMP. E. coli catabolite activator protein
   2540..2632    -  CDS            lacI (fragment): lac repressor; lacI; The lac repressor binds to the lac operator to inhibit transcription in E. coli. This inhibition can be relieved by adding lactose or isopropyl-β-D-thiogalactopyranoside (IPTG).
   2815..3403    -  rep_origin     ori: high-copy-number ColE1/pMB1/pBR322/pUC origin of replication
   3574..4434    -  CDS            AmpR: β-lactamase; bla; confers resistance to ampicillin, carbenicillin, and related antibiotics
   4435..4539    -  promoter       AmpR promoter: bla
   4634..4669    +  CDS            rop (fragment): Rop protein, which maintains plasmids at low copy number; rop
   4771..4870    +  misc_feature   bom (fragment): basis of mobility region from pBR322
   4876..5030    -  CDS            lacZα (fragment): LacZα fragment of β-galactosidase; lacZ fragment
   5033..5069    -  misc_feature   MCS (fragment): pUC18/19 multiple cloning site
