[The description below was written by a language model from this plasmid's Addgene catalogue record and pLannotate feature annotations shown in this document.]
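Description:
35S-sfGN155-MXMT-NosT is a 5,070 bp plant expression plasmid for bimolecular fluorescence complementation (BiFC) by transient expression in plant cells. It derives from the pBRN169-MXMT backbone, a small pUC-type plasmid. It has no T-DNA borders or other binary-vector elements in the annotation, which suggests direct DNA delivery rather than Agrobacterium-mediated transfer, although the record does not state the delivery method. It is propagated in E. coli through a high-copy ColE1/pUC-family origin and selected with ampicillin through the β-lactamase gene. Residual lac promoter/operator, lacZα, lacI, rop and bom fragments are remnants of the cloning-vector lineage and have no role in the plant cassette.

The expression cassette is driven by the constitutive CaMV 35S promoter, followed by the tobacco mosaic virus Ω leader, which enhances translation. The open reading frame begins with a 465 bp synthetic fragment encoding residues 1–155 of superfolder GFP (sfGN155), inserted between the NcoI and BsrGI sites. The automated annotation labels this segment as a fragment of SiriusGFP, a related Aequorea-derived GFP variant, but the catalogue identifies it as sfGFP. This non-fluorescent N-terminal half is fused upstream of MXMT1, a Coffea arabica protein also known as CTS1, and the transcript ends at the nopaline synthase terminator and polyadenylation signal.

In BiFC, fluorescence is restored only when sfGN155 is brought close to a complementary C-terminal GFP fragment carried on an interacting partner. Here, MXMT acts as the interaction module for testing complementation. The associated study compared improved GFP variants in planta for brightness and BiFC performance.
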