Addgene plasmid #80165: 35S-sfGN155-MXMT-NosT
Purpose: BiFC vector for transient expression of sfGN155-MXMT in plants
Depositing lab: Yutaka Kodama. Depositing organization: Utsunomiya University. Publication: In planta comparative analysis of improved green fluorescent proteins with reference to fluorescence intensity and bimolecular fluorescence complementation ability. Fujii Y, Kodama Y. Plant Biotech. 2015; 32(1): 81-87. 10.5511/plantbiotechnology.15.0120a.
Backbone
  Vector backbone: pBRN169-MXMT
  Backbone manufacturer: Kodama and Wada 2009
  Backbone size w/o insert (bp): 3459
  Total vector size (bp): 5070
  Modifications to backbone: PCR-amplied DNA fragments (sfGN) for BiFC fragments were subcloned into the NcoI/BsrGI site of pBRN169-MXMT vector.
  Vector type: Plant Expression
Growth in bacteria
  Bacterial resistance: Ampicillin, 100 μg/mL
  Growth temperature: 37°C
  Growth strain: DH5alpha
  Copy number: Unknown
Gene/Insert
  Gene/Insert name: sfGFP(1-155) (alt name: sfGN155)
  Species: Synthetic
  Insert size (bp): 465
  Promoter: CaMV 35S promoter
  Tag / fusion protein: sfGN155 (N terminal on insert)
  Cloning method: Restriction Enzyme; 5′ cloning site NcoⅠ (not destroyed); 3′ cloning site BsrGⅠ (not destroyed)
  Sequencing primers: 5′ GGATCCATGGTGAGCAAGGGCGAGGAGCTG; 3′ TTACTTGTACAGGGCAGTGATATAGACGTT
Terms and licenses: Academic/Nonprofit Terms; Industry Terms: Not Available to Industry
How to cite: 35S-sfGN155-MXMT-NosT was a gift from Yutaka Kodama (Addgene plasmid # 80165 ; http://n2t.net/addgene:80165 ; RRID:Addgene_80165)
