>Addgene plasmid #80165 | 35S-sfGN155-MXMT-NosT | addgene partial sequence | sequence record 157213 | 35S-promoter 5'-CTATCCTTCGCAAGACCCTTC-3'
TTTGGAGAGGACAGGCTTCTTGAGATCCTTCAACAATTACCAACAACAACAAACAACAAACAACATTACA
ATTACTATTTACAATTACAGTCGACTCTAGAGGATCCATGGTGAGCAAGGGCGAGGAGCTGTTCACCGGG
GTGGTGCCCATCCTGGTCGAGCTGGACGGCGACGTAAACGGCCACAAGTTCAGCGTGAGAGGCGAGGGCG
AGGGCGATGCCACCAACGGCAAGCTGACCCTGAAGTTCATCTGCACCACCGGCAAGCTGCCCGTGCCCTG
GCCCACCCTCGTGACCACCCTGACCTACGGCGTGCAGTGCTTCAGCCGCTACCCCGACCACATGAAGCAG
CACGACTTCTTCAAGTCCGCCATGCCCGAAGGCTACGTCCAGGAGCGCACCATCTCTTTCAAGGACGACG
GCACTTACAAGACCCGCGCCGAGGTGAAGTTCGAGGGCGACACCCTGGTGAACCGCATCGAGCTGAAGGG
CATCGACTTCAAGGAGGACGGCAACATCCTGGGGCACAAGCTGGAGTACAACTTCAACAGCCACAACGTC
TATATCACTGCCCTGTACAAGATGGAGCTCCAAGAAGTCCTGCATATGAATGAAGGTGAAGGCGATACAA
GCTACGCCAAGAATGCATCCTACAATCTGGCTCTTGCCAAGGTGAAACCTTTCCTTGAACAATGCATACG
AGAATTGTTGCGGGCCAACTTGCCCAACATCAACAAGTGCATTAAAGTTGCGGATTTGGGATGCGCTTCT
GGACCAAACACACTTTTAACAGTGCGGGACATTGTGCAAAGTATTGACAAAGTTGGCCAGGAAGAGAAGA
ATGAATTAGAACGTCCCACCATTCAGATTTTTCTGAATGATCTTTTCCAAAATGATTTCAATTCGGTTTT
CAAGTTGCTGCCAAGCTTCTACCGCAAACTCGAGAAAGAAAATGGACGCAAGATAGGATCGTGCCTAATA
AGCGCAATGCCTGGCTCTTTCTACGGCAGACTCTTCCCCGAGGAGTCCATGCATTTTT
