>Addgene plasmid #80165 | 35S-sfGN155-MXMT-NosT | addgene partial sequence | sequence record 157214 | NOSterm-R 5'-attgccaaatgtttgaacga-3'
CGTCTGACTTCTCTGGCTTTTTGGCGAGAGAAATGATAAGATTATTATAGCAGCCTTTGCCCATGTGGAG
AACCTTTGCTGCATGCTTCGCAAGCCTGTGGAATAAGTCAGGCATAATAGCTTCTCCAAAATGACTTGCG
AGGATGGGTTCGTAAACTGATCTAATTAATGATGCCACATACTCTGCTTTAATTTGTTCATGGGATCTTA
CTGGGTAATCATCATCAATAGAGAAGGCAGCATCATAATGGGCCTTAAAAGTCTCCAGATATAAAATTTC
GCAAGAACCTTCCTCCTCAACTATGCACTTTACTTCTTCTGCTGAAGGTGTAAAGAATGGAATATTGAAA
CTATCCAATTTTTCTTCCTCCAGAAGTCCCTCAACAATCAAGTCGTTTATTGCCATGTCAAGTAAGTCTA
GGGGATTCGGTTCGTCGAATTCATCTACTTTACAAATGCAGGTAAGGAGCATTCGGCCACGTGAAAACAA
CTCTTTCGAATGAATCCTTAGAAATGTGGTAAAATCTTTCGTAAATTGATCCAAATATGCCTTCTGGACG
GGCGGACGACATCCTTTGGAAGAGTAAATACTCCCTTTGTTTGCACCAATCCCCAATTCAATCACCAAAC
CGCTGGGAACCTGAGATAACCAATGAACACTGTAACAAGAGTGCAAAAAATGCATGGACTCCTCGGGGAA
GAGTCTGCCGTAGAAAGAGCCAGGCATTGCGCTTATTAGGCACGATCCTATCTTGCGTCCATTTTCTTTC
TCGAGTTTGCGGTAGAAGCTTGGCAGCAACTTGAAAACCGAATTGAAATCATTTTGGAAAAGATCATTCA
GAAAAATCTGAATGGTGGGACGTTCTAATTCATTCTTCTCTTCCTGGCCAACTTTGTCAATACTTTGCAC
AATGTCCCGCACTGTTAAAAGTGTG
